>Addgene plasmid #163027 | CD4-MKII-f-hLOV1-TEVcs(ENLYFQ/M)- Gal4 | addgene full sequence | sequence record 321437 | Addgene NGS Result
CCTGCAGGCAGCTGCGCGCTCGCTCGCTCACTGAGGCCGCCCGGGCGTCGGGCGACCTTTGGTCGCCCGG
CCTCAGTGAGCGAGCGAGCGCGCAGAGAGGGAGTGGCCAACTCCATCACTAGGGGTTCCTGCGGCCGCAC
GCGTTGTACATAGTAATCAATTACGGGGTCATTAGTTCATAGCCCATATATGGAGTTCCGCGTTACATAA
CTTACGGTAAATGGCCCGCCTGGCTGACCGCCCAACGACCCCCGCCCATTGACGTCAATAATGACGTATG
TTCCCATAGTAACGCCAATAGGGACTTTCCATTGACGTCAATGGGTGGAGTATTTACGGTAAACTGCCCA
CTTGGCAGTACATCAAGTGTATCATATGCCAAGTACGCCCCCTATTGACGTCAATGACGGTAAATGGCCC
GCCTGGCATTATGCCCAGTACATGACCTTATGGGACTTTCCTACTTGGCAGTACATCTACGTATTAGTCA
TCGCTATTACCATGGTGATGCGGTTTTGGCAGTACATCAATGGGCGTGGATAGCGGTTTGACTCACGGGG
ATTTCCAAGTCTCCACCCCATTGACGTCAATGGGAGTTTGTTTTGGCACCAAAATCAACGGGACTTTCCA
AAATGTCGTAACAACTCCGCCCCATTGACGCAAATGGGCGGTAGGCGTGTACGGTGGGAGGTCTATATAA
GCAGAGCTCTCTGGCTAACTAGAGAACCCACTGCTTACTGGCTTATCGAAATTAATACGACTCACTATAG
GGAGACCCAAGCTTGCCACCATGGAGACAGACACACTCCTGCTATGGGTACTGCTGCTCTGGGTTCCAGG
TTCCACTGGTGACGGGGCCCAGCCGGCCAGATCTTACCCATACGATGTGCCAGATTACGCCTATCCCTAT
GACGTCCCTGATTACGCTCTCGACTTCCAGAAGGCCTCCAGCATAGTCTATAAGAAAGAGGGGGAACAGG
TGGAGTTCTCCTTCCCACTCGCCTTTACAGTTGAAAAGCTGACGGGCAGTGGCGAGCTGTGGTGGCAGGC
GGAGAGGGCTTCCTCCTCCAAGTCTTGGATCACCTTTGACCTGAAGAACAAGGAAGTGTCTGTAAAACGG
GTTACCCAGGACCCTAAGCTCCAGATGGGCAAGAAGCTCCCGCTCCACCTCACCCTGCCCCAGGCCTTGC
CTCAGTATGCTGGCTCTGGAAACCTCACCCTGGCCCTTGAAGCGAAAACAGGAAAGTTGCATCAGGAAGT
GAACCTGGTGGTGATGAGAGCCACTCAGCTCCAGAAAAATTTGACCTGTGAGGTGTGGGGACCCACCTCC
CCTAAGCTGATGCTGAGCTTGAAACTGGAGAACAAGGAGGCAAAGGTCTCGAAGCGGGAGAAGGCGGTGT
GGGTGCTGAACCCTGAGGCGGGGATGTGGCAGTGTCTGCTGAGTGACTCGGGACAGGTCCTGCTGGAATC
CAACATCAAGGTTCTGCCCACATGGTCCACCCCGGTGCAGCCAATGGCCCTGATTGTGCTGGGGGGCGTC
GCCGGCCTCCTGCTTTTCATTGGGCTAGGCATCTTCTTCTGTGTCAGGTGCCGGCACCGAAGGCGCAAGG
GCTCGGGCTCGACCTCGGGCTCGGGCAGCGGTGGCTCTAGAGGTTCTGGTGGCAGCTCTGGAGGTATGAA
TGGAGCTATAGGAGGTGACCTTTTGCTCAATTTTCCTGACATGTCGGTCCTAGAGCGCCAAAGGGCTCAC
CTCAAGTACCTCAATCCCACCTTTGATTCTCCTCTCGCCGGCTTCTTTGCCGATTCTTCAATGATTACCG
GCGGCGAGATGGACAGCTATCTTTCGACTGCCGGTTTGAATCTTCCGATGATGTACGGTGAGACGACGGT
GGAAGGTGATTCAAGACTCTCAATTTCGCCGGAAACGACGCTTGGGACTGGAAATTTCAAGGCAGCGAAG
TTTGATACAGAGACTAAGGATTGTAATGAGGCGGCGAAGAAGATGACGATGAACAGAGATGACCTAGTAG
AAGAAGGAGAAGAAGAGAAGTCGAAAATAACAGAGCAAAACAATGGGAGCACAAAAAGCATCAAGAAGAT
GAAACACAAAGCCAAGAAAGAAGAGAACAATTTCTCTAATGATTCATCTAAAGTGACGAAGGAATTGGAG
AAAACGGATTATATTCATGGTGGCTCTGGTAGCTTCAACGCTCGCAGGAAGCTGGCTGGTGCTATCCTGT
TCACCATGCTCGCCACAAGAAACTTCAGCGGCAGCTTTAATGCGCGGCGCAAGTTGGCCGGAGCCATACT
TTTCACAATGTTGGCTACCAGAAATTTTTCGGAGCTGGCCGAGAAGCTGGCCGGCCTGGACATCAACGGT
GGAGCTAGCGAGTTTCGGGCAACCACACTGGAACGGATCGAGAAAAGCTTCGTGATTACTGATCCGAGAC
TGCCTGACAACCCAGTGATTTTTGTGAGCGATTCCTTCCTGCAGCTGACAGAATATTCTCGGGAAGAGAT
CCTGGGGCGCAATTGCCGTTTTCTGCAGGGACCCGAGACAGACCGTGCCACTGTTCGGAAAATCAGAGAT
GCTATTGACAACCAGACTGAAGTGACCGTTCAGCTGATCAATTATACCAAGAGCGGCAAGAAGTTCTGGA
ACGTGTTCCACCTGCAGCCGATGCGCGATTATAAGGGCGACGTCCAGTACTTCATTGGCGTGCAGCTGGA
TGGCACCGAACGTCTTCATGGCGCCGCTGAGCGTGAGGCGGTCTGCCTGGTCAAAAAGACAGCCTTTCAG
ATTGCTGAGAACCTGTACTTCCAGATGGGCGGAGGATCCGACTACAAGGATGACGACGATAAGAAGCTAC
TGTCTTCTATCGAACAAGCATGCGATATTTGCCGACTTAAAAAGCTCAAGTGCTCCAAAGAAAAACCGAA
GTGCGCCAAGTGTCTGAAGAACAACTGGGAGTGTCGCTACTCTCCCAAAACCAAAAGGTCTCCGCTGACT
AGGGCACATCTGACAGAAGTGGAATCAAGGCTAGAAAGACTGGAACAGCTATTTCTACTGATTTTTCCTC
GAGAAGACCTTGACATGATTTTGAAAATGGATTCTTTACAGGATATAAAAGCATTGTTAACAGGATTATT
TGTACAAGATAATGTGAATAAAGATGCCGTCACAGATAGATTGGCTTCAGTGGAGACTGATATGCCTCTA
ACATTGAGACAGCATAGAATAAGTGCGACATCATCATCGGAAGAGAGTAGTAACAAAGGTCAAAGACAGT
TGACTGTATCGGCCAATTTTAATCAAAGTGGGAATATTGCTGATAGCTCATTGTCCTTCACTTTCACTAA
CAGTAGCAACGGTCCGAACCTCATAACAACTCAAACAAATTCTCAAGCGCTTTCACAACCAATTGCCTCC
TCTAACGTTCATGATAACTTCATGAATAATGAAATCACGGCTAGTAAAATTGATGATGGTAATAATTCAA
AACCACTGTCACCTGGTTGGACGGACCAAACTGCGTATAACGCGTTTGGAATCACTACAGGGATGTTTAA
TACCACTACAATGGATGATGTATATAACTATCTATTCGATGATGAAGATACCCCACCAAACCCAAAAAAA
GAGTAGTAAGAATTCCTCGAGCTAGAGCTCGCTGATCAGCCTCGACTGTGCCTTCTAGTTGCCAGCCATC
TGTTGTTTGCCCCTCCCCCGTGCCTTCCTTGACCCTGGAAGGTGCCACTCCCACTGTCCTTTCCTAATAA
AATGAGGAAATTGCATCGCATTGTCTGAGTAGGTGTCATTCTATTCTGGGGGGTGGGGTGGGGCAGGACA
GCAAGGGGGAGGATTGGGAAGACAATAGCAGGCATGCTGGGGAGGTAACCACGTGCGGACCGAGCGGCCG
CAGGAACCCCTAGTGATGGAGTTGGCCACTCCCTCTCTGCGCGCTCGCTCGCTCACTGAGGCCGGGCGAC
CAAAGGTCGCCCGACGCCCGGGCTTTGCCCGGGCGGCCTCAGTGAGCGAGCGAGCGCGCAGCTGCCTGCA
GGGGCGCCTGATGCGGTATTTTCTCCTTACGCATCTGTGCGGTATTTCACACCGCATA
[95 nt withheld, positions 4119-4213]
T
[46 nt withheld, positions 4215-4260]
C
[141 nt withheld, positions 4262-4402]
CCTTTGACGTTGGAGTCCACGTTCTTT
[37 nt withheld, positions 4430-4466]
ACTCTATCTCGGGCTATTCTTTTGATTTATAAGGGATTTTGCCGATTTCGGTCTATTGGTTAAAAAATGA
GCTGATTTAACAAAAATTTAACGCGAATTTTAACAAAATATTAACGTTTACAATTTTATGGTGCACTCTC
AGTACAATCTGCTCTGATGCCGCATAGTTAAGCCAGCCCCGACACCCGCCAACACCCGCTGACGCGCCCT
GACGGGCTTGTCTGCTCCCGGCATCCGCTTACAGACAAGCTGTGACCGTCTCCGGGAGCTGCATGTGTCA
GAGGTTTTCACCGTCATCACCGAAACGCGCGAGACGAAAGGGCCTCGTGATACGCCTATTTTTATAGGTT
AATGTCATGATAATAATGGTTTCTTAGACGTCAGGTGGCACTTTTCGGGGAAATGTGCGCGGAACCCCTA
TTTGTTTATTTTTCTAAATACATTCAAATATGTATCCGCTCATGAGACAATAACCCTGATAAATGCTTCA
ATAATATTGAAAAAGGAAGAGTATGAGTATTCAACATTTCCGTGTCGCCCTTATTCCCTTTTTTGCGGCA
TTTTGCCTTCCTGTTTTTGCTCACCCAGAAACGCTGGTGAAAGTAAAAGATGCTGAAGATCAGTTGGGTG
CACGAGTGGGTTACATCGAACTGGATCTCAACAGCGGTAAGATCCTTGAGAGTTTTCGCCCCGAAGAACG
TTTTCCAATGATGAGCACTTTTAAAGTTCTGCTATGTGGCGCGGTATTATCCCGTATTGACGCCGGGCAA
GAGCAACTCGGTCGCCGCATACACTATTCTCAGAATGACTTGGTTGAGTACTCACCAGTCACAGAAAAGC
ATCTTACGGATGGCATGACAGTAAGAGAATTATGCAGTGCTGCCATAACCATGAGTGATAACACTGCGGC
CAACTTACTTCTGACAACGATCGGAGGACCGAAGGAGCTAACCGCTTTTTTGCACAACATGGGGGATCAT
GTAACTCGCCTTGATCGTTGGGAACCGGAGCTGAATGAAGCCATACCAAACGACGAGCGTGACACCACGA
TGCCTGTAGCAATGGCAACAACGTTGCGCAAACTATTAACTGGCGAACTACTTACTCTAGCTTCCCGGCA
ACAATTAATAGACTGGATGGAGGCGGATAAAGTTGCAGGACCACTTCTGCGCTCGGCCCTTCCGGCTGGC
TGGTTTATTGCTGATAAATCTGGAGCCGGTGAGCGTGGAAGCCGCGGTATCATTGCAGCACTGGGGCCAG
ATGGTAAGCCCTCCCGTATCGTAGTTATCTACACGACGGGGAGTCAGGCAACTATGGATGAACGAAATAG
ACAGATCGCTGAGATAGGTGCCTCACTGATTAAGCATTGGTAACTGTCAGACCAAGTTTACTCATATATA
CTTTAGATTGATTTAAAACTTCATTTTTAATTTAAAAGGATCTAGGTGAAGATCCTTTTTGATAATCTCA
TGACCAAAATCCCTTAACGTGAGTTTTCGTTCCACTGAGCGTCAGACCCCGTAGAAAAGATCAAAGGATC
TTCTTGAGATCCTTTTTTTCTGCGCGTAATCTGCTGCTTGCAAACAAAAAAACCACCGCTACCAGCGGTG
GTTTGTTTGCCGGATCAAGAGCTACCAACTCTTTTTCCGAAGGTAACTGGCTTCAGCAGAGCGCAGATAC
CAAATACTGTTCTTCTAGTGTAGCCGTAGTTAGGCCACCACTTCAAGAACTCTGTAGCACCGCCTACATA
CCTCGCTCTGCTAATCCTGTTACCAGTGGCTGCTGCCAGTGGCGATAAGTCGTGTCTTACCGGGTTGGAC
TCAAGACGATAGTTACCGGATAAGGCGCAGCGGTCGGGCTGAACGGGGGGTTCGTGCACACAGCCCAGCT
TGGAGCGAACGACCTACACCGAACTGAGATACCTACAGCGTGAGCTATGAGAAAGCGCCACGCTTCCCGA
AGGGAGAAAGGCGGACAGGTATCCGGTAAGCGGCAGGGTCGGAACAGGAGAGCGCACGAGGGAGCTTCCA
GGGGGAAACGCCTGGTATCTTTATAGTCCTGTCGGGTTTCGCCACCTCTGACTTGAGCGTCGATTTTTGT
GATGCTCGTCAGGGGGGCGGAGCCTATGGAAAAACGCCAGCAACGCGGCCTTTTTACGGTTCCTGGCCTT
TTGCTGGCCTTTTGCTCACATGT
Features (pLannotate 1.2.2; 23 found; start..end, strand, type, name):
     12..39      +  repeat_region  AAV2 ITR (fragment): inverted terminal repeat of adeno-associated virus serotype 2 inverted
     68..95      +  repeat_region  AAV2 ITR (fragment): inverted terminal repeat of adeno-associated virus serotype 2 inverted
    201..504     +  enhancer       CMV enhancer: human cytomegalovirus immediate early enhancer
    505..708     +  promoter       CMV promoter: human cytomegalovirus (CMV) immediate early promoter
    704..737     +  LTR            5' LTR (truncated) (fragment): truncated 5' long terminal repeat (LTR) from HIV-1
    753..771     +  promoter       T7 promoter: promoter for bacteriophage T7 RNA polymerase
    791..853     +  sig_peptide    Igκ leader: leader sequence from mouse immunoglobulin κ light chain
    935..1597    +  CDS            CD4 (truncated) (fragment): truncated human CD4 cell surface glycoprotein lacking the cytoplasmic tail
   1676..2185    +  CDS            CIBN: N-terminal portion of the CIB1 transcription factor from Arabidopsis thaliana binds to CRY2 (cryptochrome 2) that has absorbed blue light (Kennedy et al., 2010)
   2204..2269    +  CDS            CAMK2A (fragment): KCC2A_HUMAN - Also known as CAMKA, KIAA0968. Experimental evidence at protein level: Swiss-Prot protein existence level 1. Calcium/calmodulin-dependent protein kinase that functions autonomously after Ca(2+)/calmodulin-binding and autophosphorylation, and is involved in synaptic plasticity, neurotransmitter release and long-term potentiation. Member of the NMDAR signaling complex in excitatory synapses, it regulates NMDAR-dependent potentiation of the AMPAR and therefore excitatory synaptic transmission (By similarity). Regulates dendritic spine development (PubMed:28130356). Also regulates th
   2417..2734    +  CDS            miniSOG: miniSOG is a basic (constitutively fluorescent) cyan fluorescent protein published in 2011, derived from Arabidopsis thaliana. It requires the cofactor flavin for fluorescence.
   2843..2864    +  CDS            3xFLAG (fragment): three tandem FLAG® epitope tags
   2863..3301    +  CDS            GAL4 DNA binding domain (fragment): DNA binding domain of the GAL4 transcriptional activator; Saccharomyces cerevisiae GAL4 (truncated)
   3302..3645    +  CDS            GAL4 activation domain (fragment): activation domain of the GAL4 transcriptional activator; Saccharomyces cerevisiae GAL4 (truncated)
   3686..3893    +  polyA_signal   bGH poly(A) signal: bovine growth hormone polyadenylation signal
   3922..4062    +  repeat_region  AAV2 ITR: inverted terminal repeat of adeno-associated virus serotype 2 inverted
   4067..4118    -  misc_feature   bom (fragment): basis of mobility region from pBR322
   4137..4592    +  rep_origin     f1 ori (sequence partly withheld): f1 bacteriophage origin of replication; arrow indicates direction of (+) strand synthesis
   4593..4642    -  misc_feature   bom (fragment): basis of mobility region from pBR322
   4744..4779    -  CDS            rop (fragment): Rop protein, which maintains plasmids at low copy number; rop
   4874..4978    +  promoter       AmpR promoter: bla
   4979..5839    +  CDS            AmpR: β-lactamase; bla; confers resistance to ampicillin, carbenicillin, and related antibiotics
   6010..6598    +  rep_origin     ori: high-copy-number ColE1/pMB1/pBR322/pUC origin of replication
