[The description below was written by a language model from this plasmid's Addgene catalogue record and pLannotate feature annotations shown in this document.]
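Description:
CD4-MKII-f-hLOV1-TEVcs(ENLYFQ/M)-Gal4 is a 6,659 nt AAV-backbone mammalian expression plasmid encoding the membrane-tethered transcription factor component of FLiCRE, a light- and calcium-gated molecular integrator. The record describes it as the fast-kinetics version intended for expression in HEK293T cells. It is maintained in bacteria through a high-copy ColE1/pUC-type origin and an ampicillin resistance gene (β-lactamase), and it also carries an f1 phage origin. The expression cassette lies between AAV2 inverted terminal repeats. The downstream ITR is annotated as complete, whereas only short fragments of the upstream one were detected.

Expression is driven by the CMV enhancer and promoter and terminated by a bovine growth hormone polyadenylation signal. The synthetic open reading frame begins with an Igκ leader and a truncated human CD4 lacking its cytoplasmic tail, which together anchor the fusion at the plasma membrane. The annotation then shows a CIBN segment that is not mentioned in the construct name. A short CaMKII-derived fragment follows and corresponds to the MKII calmodulin-binding peptide. The region flagged as miniSOG most likely represents the f-hLOV1 domain named in the insert, since both derive from plant LOV domains. After the TEV protease cleavage site and a FLAG-like fragment come the Gal4 DNA-binding and activation domains.

In the FLiCRE design, high calcium recruits a separately expressed calmodulin-TEV protease fusion to the MKII peptide, while blue light uncages the cleavage site from the LOV domain. Only when both coincide is Gal4 released to enter the nucleus and drive a UAS reporter. This marks cells that were active during a defined light window.
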