Addgene plasmid #163027: CD4-MKII-f-hLOV1-TEVcs(ENLYFQ/M)- Gal4
Purpose: FLiCRE TF with fast kinetics for HEK293T expression
Depositing lab: Alice Ting. Depositing organization: Stanford University. Publication: A Molecular Calcium Integrator Reveals a Striatal Cell Type Driving Aversion. Kim CK, Sanchez MI, Hoerbelt P, Fenno LE, Malenka RC, Deisseroth K, Ting AY. Cell. 2020 Dec 23;183(7):2003-2019.e16. doi: 10.1016/j.cell.2020.11.015. Epub 2020 Dec 11. PubMed 33308478.
Backbone
  Vector backbone: AAV
  Vector type: Mammalian Expression, AAV
Growth in bacteria
  Bacterial resistance: Ampicillin, 100 μg/mL
  Growth temperature: 37°C
  Growth strain: NEB Stable
  Copy number: Unknown
Gene/Insert
  Gene/Insert name: CD4-MKII-f-hLOV1-TEVcs-Gal4
  Species: Synthetic
  Promoter: CMV
  Cloning method: Gibson Cloning
  Sequencing primers: 5′ CMV F; 3′ CAACAGATGGCTGGCAACTAGAAGG
Terms and licenses: Academic/Nonprofit Terms; Industry Terms: Not Available to Industry
How to cite: CD4-MKII-f-hLOV1-TEVcs(ENLYFQ/M)- Gal4 was a gift from Alice Ting (Addgene plasmid # 163027 ; http://n2t.net/addgene:163027 ; RRID:Addgene_163027)
